>Addgene plasmid #218205 | Zed_vector_tol2_-2.1prox1a_1:EGFP_XCA:DsRed2 | addgene full sequence | sequence record 442144 | Addgene NGS Result
GGGCGAATTGGGCCCAGAGGTGTAAAGTACTTGAGTAATTTTACTTGATTACTGTACTTAAGTATTATTT
TTGGGGATTTTTACTTTACTTGAGTACAATTAAAAATCAATACTTTTACTTTTACTTAATTACATTTTTT
TAGAAAAAAAAGTACTTTTTACTCCTTACAATTTTATTTACAGTCAAAAAGTACTTATTTTTTGGAGATC
ACTTCATTCTATTTTCCCTTGCTATTACCAAACCAATTGAATTGCGCTGATGCCCAGTTTAATTTAAATA
GATCTGTCGACTTAATTAATGAAGTTCCTATACTTTCTAGAGAATAGGAACTTCCTCACTATAGGGCGAA
TTGGAGCTCCACCGCGGTGGCGGCCGCTCTAGAATTCTGCACATTGGCTGTTTCCCAACAGAGTGCAAGC
TCTGAGAGCAAATCTTGCCCGTCATTACTGTTTGATATAAGGTATTCCCATGCCTGACGCACATAATATT
TTTGTTACATTCGTGTTTACAGCACTGAAGGCAGGCAGCTATTTGTGCAGTCAGTACTTTATGTATTTCT
AAACCCAGTGCTGGAGAGGCCAATAGGCAGGATGCCCCCCCCGCGTTAGTCCCCCTGCACAATTGTGCTG
CACCTGTCTACTCCATTTGCAGACCCCTGTGTCTGTGCAAACTATTTCTTTCATTGTGCTGTTTTTTTTG
TCACCCAGCATTACAGACATGCTTTTTTGGGAATCCCTATTTGGCCATCCCTAGTAGTGCTCCCCCCACC
TCCATACTTTCCATACATGGGCTAAGGGGTCCAAAGACCCTGCCCTCCCCCCTCACCTACTCCATTAATG
GCTTCTTTGCTTTTCAATGGCCCAGAAGCTACCAAATAAGGGCAGGCTGCCTGCCTTTCCCTGCGGAGCT
CCCACTGACTCCTCAACTCCAGGCAGCGTATAAATTGACAGCTCAGTCCCCAGGCAGCACCCAGCCAATT
CAATCACAGCACGGGGATCGATCCACCGGTCGCCACCATGGCCTCCTCCGAGAACGTCATCACCGAGTTC
ATGCGCTTCAAGGTGCGCATGGAGGGCACCGTGAACGGCCACGAGTTCGAGATCGAGGGCGAGGGCGAGG
GCCGCCCCTACGAGGGCCACAACACCGTGAAGCTGAAGGTGACCAAGGGCGGCCCCCTGCCCTTCGCCTG
GGACATCCTGTCCCCCCAGTTCCAGTACGGCTCCAAGGTGTACGTGAAGCACCCCGCCGACATCCCCGAC
TACAAGAAGCTGTCCTTCCCCGAGGGCTTCAAGTGGGAGCGCGTGATGAACTTCGAGGACGGCGGCGTGG
CGACCGTGACCCAGGACTCCTCCCTGCAGGACGGCTGCTTCATCTACAAGGTGAAGTTCATCGGCGTGAA
CTTCCCCTCCGACGGCCCCGTGATGCAGAAGAAGACCATGGGCTGGGAGGCCTCCACCGAGCGCCTGTAC
CCCCGCGACGGCGTGCTGAAGGGCGAGACCCACAAGGCCCTGAAGCTGAAGGACGGCGGCCACTACCTGG
TGGAGTTCAAGTCCATCTACATGGCCAAGAAGCCCGTGCAGCTGCCCGGCTACTACTACGTGGACGCCAA
GCTGGACATCACCTCCCACAACGAGGACTACACCATCGTGGAGCAGTACGAGCGCACCGAGGGCCGCCAC
CACCTGTTCCTGAGATCGGCCGCGACTCTAGATCATAATCAGCCATACCACATTTGTAGAGGTTTTACTT
GCTTTAAAAAACCTCCCACACCTCCCCCTGAACCTGAAACATAAAATGAATGCAATTGTTGTTGTTAACT
TGTTTATTGCAGCTTATAATGGTTACAAATAAAGCAATAGCATCACAAATTTCACAAATAAAGCATTTTT
TTCACTGCATTCTAGTTGTGGTTTGTCCAAACTCATCAATGTATCTTAAGATCCTAGAACTAGAACTAGT
GGATCCCCCGGGCTGCAGGAATTCGATATCAAGCTTATCGATACCGTCGACCTCGAGCGGCCGCCAGTGT
GATGGATATCTGCAGAATTCGGCTTACACACTCAAGCTGGTTCTTTGAACAGAGTTTAAGAAAGAAGCTA
TTTACAATGTTGGGGGTGGAATTTAAGAAGAAAGGACAGTGGATAATGAAAAGGATACTCAGAACAACTG
CTGGAACACAGACATCACTGTCTTGACAAAGTCAGCTGGCAGGAACTATGACCTTGGAGAAGGATATAAG
CAACTTTCTTGTTATGTGGCAAAGAGGAAGTTGCAGACCTTTGACTTCACTCTCCTTCTGCCTCTAAAAG
CCGAATTCCAGCACACTGGCGGCCGTTACTAGTGGATCCCCCGGGCTGCAGGAATTCGATTATGTCAAAA
ACCTGTACTTCATAAAATTGGAAATGACAATTTTCTTGATAGGTATCACTTACCAAAGTTAAATGAAAAT
CATATTAACAATTTAAATAGACCTGTAATATATAAGAAAATAAAAGCAATCATTAAAAGACTCCAAATCC
CCCCCGGCCCCCCAAAGAAAGCCCAAAGACTGTTTTAGGACAGAATTCCTGCAGCCCGGGGGATCCGAGC
TCGGTACCAGCTTTTGTTCCCTTTAGTGAGGGTTAATTGCGTGAAGTTCCTATACTTTCTAGAGAATAGG
AACTTCTTAATTAACCATGGCGTACGTAAGATACATTGATGAGTTTGGACAAACCACAACTAGAATGCAG
TGAAAAAAATGCTTTATTTGTGAAATTTGTGATGCTATTGCTTTATTTGTAACCATTATAAGCTGCAATA
AACAAGTTAACAACAACAATTGCATTCATTTTATGTTTCAGGTTCAGGGGGAGGTGTGGGAGGTTTTTTA
AAGCAAGTAAAACCTCTACAAATGTGGTATGGCTGATTATGATCAGTTATCTAGATCCGGTACTAGTAGG
CCTATTATTTTTGACACCAGACAAGTTGGTAATGGTAGCGACCGGCGCTCAGTTGGAATTCTAGAGTCGC
GGCCGCTTTACTTGTACAGCTCGTCCATGCCGAGAGTGATCCCGGCGGCGGTCACGAACTCCAGCAGGAC
CATGTGATCGCGCTTCTCGTTGGGGTCTTTGCTCAGGGCGGACTGGGTGCTCAGGTAGTGGTTGTCGGGC
AGCAGCACGGGGCCGTCGCCGATGGGGGTGTTCTGCTGGTAGTGGTCGGCGAGCTGCACGCTGCCGTCCT
CGATGTTGTGGCGGATCTTGAAGTTCACCTTGATGCCGTTCTTCTGCTTGTCGGCCATGATATAGACGTT
GTGGCTGTTGTAGTTGTACTCCAGCTTGTGCCCCAGGATGTTGCCGTCCTCCTTGAAGTCGATGCCCTTC
AGCTCGATGCGGTTCACCAGGGTGTCGCCCTCGAACTTCACCTCGGCGCGGGTCTTGTAGTTGCCGTCGT
CCTTGAAGAAGATGGTGCGCTCCTGGACGTAGCCTTCGGGCATGGCGGACTTGAAGAAGTCGTGCTGCTT
CATGTGGTCGGGGTAGCGGCTGAAGCACTGCACGCCGTAGGTCAGGGTGGTCACGAGGGTGGGCCAGGGC
ACGGGCAGCTTGCCGGTGGTGCAGATGAACTTCAGGGTCAGCTTGCCGTAGGTGGCATCGCCCTCGCCCT
CGCCGGACACGCTGAACTTGTGGCCGTTTACGTCGCCGTCCAGCTCGACCAGGATGGGCACCACCCCGGT
GAACAGCTCCTCGCCCTTGCTCACCATGGTGGCGACCGGTGGATCCTCAAGTGTCCGCGCTTAGAAAATG
CTTGGAAAAGTTTACTTGACACTACAGACCCGAAAGCACCACTATAGTCCGTTAGATTATTAAAATATCT
GTCGTTAGCTTAATGCTTCAGGTGGCGATGCTCTGTTTACTTTCTGAGCATGCTTTTATTTTTGAAGGAG
TGTAGAGGTCCTGCTTCTTTGCATTCAAGGGTGGCCAGGGACACCTGTAAGAGAATAACAGATAGAAGCA
TCTCAGTGTTGACGTTAAACACAGTGCAAGACAGATCTTAATTCACACGACGACGCCTCAGTTAATATAA
GTAGGCTAACTTTTGTAGTCAATCAATTAAATCGCTCAATTAAATGCTCGCAATTTCAAATAACTATCGG
GAAGTACTCACGGCGCAAAGTTGCATTTCAGCACTCCAATCCTGCGTTTATTTTTCCCGTGTTAGTCCTG
CGCAAAGAATGTTAATCCTCAAGATGCCTGTTGACGTTCGTAATTCGCCACTGGTTTAAATTGTCCACAG
CCCGATTGTTAAAGTCTCCCTAAAACTCTGCGTCTGTCTAAAGCGGAGAGAAGTCTCATTAATGAATTGT
GCCTGTGTACTGTCGGAACTGGCGCCAGTAGATTCCATATCTTACGAACATGGGCGGGGACACGAGCTGG
CAGTGAGCGCCCTGGGAACCAATAGCAGAGCGCGCTGACTGCCATTGGCTCGGACAGCATGCTTTCCGAA
ATGCCACGGCGACTGTCGGCCTACTGCTCCACATCCAGAGAGCTGAGAGACTCATCATTCAGCGCAGCAA
TTTATTGAGATCTTTTTACCCTTTTTAGAGCTTCACGTTGATGGTGTGTAATGATGTCTTTTTACTCAAG
TGCTAACAGAAAAGCCTAAAATCTAAGTTGCAGCCTAATGCTATTTTTTAAATTTATTTTTAGGACATTA
AATGATGTGAATAATATAATTATAGACTTGCAGGATTATATTTAATTTTTAATTGTGCAGAAATGTATTA
AAATGCCTCTATTCTATTAATGAATATCGCGCAAGCTTATCGATACCGTCGACCTCGAGATAACTTCGTA
TAGCATACATTATACGAAGTTATCATAATCAACAAGTTTGTACAAAAAAGCAGGCTGACAAAAGGAAAGG
CGTGTTGTTCAGTCAGTTTCCATGTCGCAAGCAAATGTTATTGTGAGTGAATAAACTGGGAAGGCAGGAT
TTTTGCAGCAGTGAATTTTTTTTCCAAAACAGGTGTTCCAACTTATTTTGTTAGCATCTTTCCCCAAAGG
CACGCTCGGAGTGCGAGCTTAGTGGAAAATACATGACAACATTAAAGCAGTGGTGTTTGGAGAAGGAAAA
CGCCTCTTAGGTGTAGAGGAAACCTGTTTATTAACACCGCCACCTCTGATCTCTGTCACACCCAGCTTTC
TTGTACAAAGTGGTTGATTATGGAGTTGGCGCGCCTGTCATTCTAAATCTCTCTTTCAGCCTAAAGCTTT
TTCCCCGTATCCCCCCAGGTGTCTGCAGGCTCAAAGAGCAGCGAGAAGCGTTCAGAGGAAAGCGATCCCG
TGCCACCTTCCCCGTGCCCGGGCTGTCCCCGCACGCTGCCGGCTCGGGGATGCGGGGGGAGCGCCGGACC
GGAGCGGAGCCCCGGGCGGCTCGCTGCTGCCCCCTAGCGGGGGAGGGACGTAATTACATCCCTGGGGGCT
TTGGGAGGGGGCTGTCCCCGTGAGCTCCCAGGCGCGCCTGTCATTCTAAATCTCTCTTTCAGCCTAAAGC
TTTTTCCCCGTATCCCCCCAGGTGTCTGCAGGCTCAAAGAGCAGCGAGAAGCGTTCAGAGGAAAGCGATC
CCGTGCCACCTTCCCCGTGCCCGGGCTGTCCCCGCACGCTGCCGGCTCGGGGATGCGGGGGGAGCGCCGG
ACCGGAGCGGAGCCCCGGGCGGCTCGCTGCTGCCCCCTAGCGGGGGAGGGACGTAATTACATCCCTGGGG
GCTTTGGGGGGGGGCTGTCCCCGTGAGCTCCCAGGCGCGCAACTCATAACTTCGTATAGCATACATTATA
CGAAGTTATGGCCCATCTGGCCTGTGTTTCAGACACCAGGGAGTCTCTGCTCACGTTTCCTGCTATTTGC
AGCCTCTCTATCAAGACTAATACACCTCTTCCCGCATCGGCTGCCTGTGAGAGGCTTTTCAGCACTGCAG
GATTGCTTTTCAGCCCCAAAAGAGCTAGGCTTGACACTAACAATTTTGAGAATCAGCTTCTACTGAAGTT
AAATCTGAGGTTTTACAACTTTGAGTAGCGTGTACTGGCATTAGATTGTCTGTCTTATAGTTTGATAATT
AAATACAAACAGTTCTAAAGCAGGATAAAACCTTGTATGCATTTCATTTAATGTTTTTTGAGATTAAAAG
CTTAAACAAGAATCTCTAGTTTTCTTTCTTGCTTTTACTTTTACTTCCTTAATACTCAAGTACAATTTTA
ATGGAGTACTTTTTTACTTTTACTCAAGTAAGATTCTAGCCAGATACTTTTACTTTTAATTGAGTAAAAT
TTTCCCTAAGTACTTGTACTTTCACTTGAGTAAAATTTTTGAGTACTTTTTACACCTCTGCTCGACCATA
TGGGAGAGCTCCCAACGCGTTGGATGCATAGCTTGAGTATTCTATAGTGTCACCTAAATAGCTTGGCGTA
ATCATGGTCATAGCTGTTTCCTGTGTGAAATTGTTATCCGCTCACAATTCCACACAACATACGAGCCGGA
AGCATAAAGTGTAAAGCCTGGGGTGCCTAATGAGTGAGCTAACTCACATTAATTGCGTTGCGCTCACTGC
CCGCTTTCCAGTCGGGAAACCTGTCGTGCCAGCTGCATTAATGAATCGGCCAACGCGCGGGGAGAGGCGG
TTTGCGTATTGGGCGCTCTTCCGCTTCCTCGCTCACTGACTCGCTGCGCTCGGTCGTTCGGCTGCGGCGA
GCGGTATCAGCTCACTCAAAGGCGGTAATACGGTTATCCACAGAATCAGGGGATAACGCAGGAAAGAACA
TGTGAGCAAAAGGCCAGCAAAAGGCCAGGAACCGTAAAAAGGCCGCGTTGCTGGCGTTTTTCCATAGGCT
CCGCCCCCCTGACGAGCATCACAAAAATCGACGCTCAAGTCAGAGGTGGCGAAACCCGACAGGACTATAA
AGATACCAGGCGTTTCCCCCTGGAAGCTCCCTCGTGCGCTCTCCTGTTCCGACCCTGCCGCTTACCGGAT
ACCTGTCCGCCTTTCTCCCTTCGGGAAGCGTGGCGCTTTCTCATAGCTCACGCTGTAGGTATCTCAGTTC
GGTGTAGGTCGTTCGCTCCAAGCTGGGCTGTGTGCACGAACCCCCCGTTCAGCCCGACCGCTGCGCCTTA
TCCGGTAACTATCGTCTTGAGTCCAACCCGGTAAGACACGACTTATCGCCACTGGCAGCAGCCACTGGTA
ACAGGATTAGCAGAGCGAGGTATGTAGGCGGTGCTACAGAGTTCTTGAAGTGGTGGCCTAACTACGGCTA
CACTAGAAGAACAGTATTTGGTATCTGCGCTCTGCTGAAGCCAGTTACCTTCGGAAAAAGAGTTGGTAGC
TCTTGATCCGGCAAACAAACCACCGCTGGTAGCGGTGGTTTTTTTGTTTGCAAGCAGCAGATTACGCGCA
GAAAAAAAGGATCTCAAGAAGATCCTTTGATCTTTTCTACGGGGTCTGACGCTCAGTGGAACGAAAACTC
ACGTTAAGGGATTTTGGTCATGAGATTATCAAAAAGGATCTTCACCTAGATCCTTTTAAATTAAAAATGA
AGTTTTAAATCAATCTAAAGTATATATGAGTAAACTTGGTCTGACAGTTACCAATGCTTAATCAGTGAGG
CACCTATCTCAGCGATCTGTCTATTTCGTTCATCCATAGTTGCCTGACTCCCCGTCGTGTAGATAACTAC
GATACGGGAGGGCTTACCATCTGGCCCCAGTGCTGCAATGATACCGCGAGACCCACGCTCACCGGCTCCA
GATTTATCAGCAATAAACCAGCCAGCCGGAAGGGCCGAGCGCAGAAGTGGTCCTGCAACTTTATCCGCCT
CCATCCAGTCTATTAATTGTTGCCGGGAAGCTAGAGTAAGTAGTTCGCCAGTTAATAGTTTGCGCAACGT
TGTTGCCATTGCTACAGGCATCGTGGTGTCACGCTCGTCGTTTGGTATGGCTTCATTCAGCTCCGGTTCC
CAACGATCAAGGCGAGTTACATGATCCCCCATGTTGTGCAAAAAAGCGGTTAGCTCCTTCGGTCCTCCGA
TCGTTGTCAGAAGTAAGTTGGCCGCAGTGTTATCACTCATGGTTATGGCAGCACTGCATAATTCTCTTAC
TGTCATGCCATCCGTAAGATGCTTTTCTGTGACTGGTGAGTACTCAACCAAGTCATTCTGAGAATAGTGT
ATGCGGCGACCGAGTTGCTCTTGCCCGGCGTCAATACGGGATAATACCGCGCCACATAGCAGAACTTTAA
AAGTGCTCATCATTGGAAAACGTTCTTCGGGGCGAAAACTCTCAAGGATCTTACCGCTGTTGAGATCCAG
TTCGATGTAACCCACTCGTGCACCCAACTGATCTTCAGCATCTTTTACTTTCACCAGCGTTTCTGGGTGA
GCAAAAACAGGAAGGCAAAATGCCGCAAAAAAGGGAATAAGGGCGACACGGAAATGTTGAATACTCATAC
TCTTCCTTTTTCAATATTATTGAAGCATTTATCAGGGTTATTGTCTCATGAGCGGATACATATTTGAATG
TATTTAGAAAAATAAACAAATAGGGGTTCCGCGCACATTTCCCCGAAAAGTGCCACCTGATGCGGTGTGA
AATACCGCACAGATGCGTAAGGAGAAAATACCGCATCAGGAAATTGTAAGCGTTAATATTTTGTTAAAAT
TCGCGTTAAATTTTTGTTAAATCAGCTCATTTTTTAACCAATAGGCCGAAATCGGCAAAATCCCTTATAA
ATCAAAAGAATAGACCGAGATAGGGT
[37 nt withheld, positions 8777-8813]
AAAGAACGTGGACTCCAACGTCAAAGG
[49 nt withheld, positions 8841-8889]
T
[91 nt withheld, positions 8891-8981]
G
[124 nt withheld, positions 8983-9106]
CCATTCGCCATTCAGGCTGCGCAACTGTTGGGAAGGGCGATCGGTGCGGGCCTCTTCGCTATTACGCCAG
CTGGCGAAAGGGGGATGTGCTGCAAGGCGATTAAGTTGGGTAACGCCAGGGTTTTCCCAGTCACGACGTT
GTAAAACGACGGCCAGTGAATTGTAATACGACTCACTATA
Features (pLannotate 1.2.2; 30 found; start..end, strand, type, name):
    301..334     -  protein_bind   FRT (minimal): supports FLP-mediated excision but not integration (Turan and Bode, 2011) FLP recombinase from the Saccharomyces cerevisiae 2μ plasmid
    354..384     +  misc_feature   MCS (fragment): pBluescript multiple cloning site
   1018..1692    +  CDS            DsRed2: DsRed2 is a basic (constitutively fluorescent) red fluorescent protein published in 2006, derived from Discosoma sp..
   1711..1794    +  CDS            large T antigen (fragment): large T antigen from SV40 (simian virus 40)
   1817..1938    +  polyA_signal   SV40 poly(A) signal: SV40 polyadenylation signal
   1950..2017    +  misc_feature   MCS (fragment): pBluescript multiple cloning site
   2338..2370    +  misc_feature   MCS (fragment): pBluescript multiple cloning site
   2563..2586    -  misc_feature   MCS (fragment): pBluescript multiple cloning site
   2610..2628    -  promoter       T3 promoter: promoter for bacteriophage T3 RNA polymerase
   2633..2666    -  protein_bind   FRT (minimal): supports FLP-mediated excision but not integration (Turan and Bode, 2011) FLP recombinase from the Saccharomyces cerevisiae 2μ plasmid
   2687..2808    -  polyA_signal   SV40 poly(A) signal: SV40 polyadenylation signal
   2831..2915    -  CDS            large T antigen (fragment): large T antigen from SV40 (simian virus 40)
   3018..3737    -  CDS            EGFP: the original enhanced GFP (Yang et al., 1996) mammalian codon-optimized
   4792..4819    +  misc_feature   MCS (fragment): pBluescript multiple cloning site
   4820..4853    +  protein_bind   loxP: Cre-mediated recombination occurs in the 8-bp core sequence (GCATACAT). Cre recombinase
   4862..4886    +  protein_bind   attB1: mutant version of attB; recombination site for the Gateway® BP reaction BP Clonase™
   5170..5194    -  protein_bind   attB2: mutant version of attB; recombination site for the Gateway® BP reaction BP Clonase™
   5786..5819    +  protein_bind   loxP: Cre-mediated recombination occurs in the 8-bp core sequence (GCATACAT). Cre recombinase
   6411..6429    -  promoter       SP6 promoter: promoter for bacteriophage SP6 RNA polymerase
   6471..6487    -  protein_bind   lac operator: The lac repressor binds to the lac operator to inhibit transcription in E. coli. This inhibition can be relieved by adding lactose or isopropyl-β-D-thiogalactopyranoside (IPTG). lac repressor encoded by lacI
   6495..6525    -  promoter       lac promoter: promoter for the E. coli lac operon
   6540..6561    -  protein_bind   CAP binding site: CAP binding activates transcription in the presence of cAMP. E. coli catabolite activator protein
   6574..6666    -  CDS            lacI (fragment): lac repressor; lacI; The lac repressor binds to the lac operator to inhibit transcription in E. coli. This inhibition can be relieved by adding lactose or isopropyl-β-D-thiogalactopyranoside (IPTG).
   6849..7437    -  rep_origin     ori: high-copy-number ColE1/pMB1/pBR322/pUC origin of replication
   7608..8468    -  CDS            AmpR: β-lactamase; bla; confers resistance to ampicillin, carbenicillin, and related antibiotics
   8469..8573    -  promoter       AmpR promoter: bla
   8600..8650    +  misc_feature   bom (fragment): basis of mobility region from pBR322
   8678..9106    -  rep_origin     f1 ori (sequence partly withheld): f1 bacteriophage origin of replication; arrow indicates direction of (+) strand synthesis
   9110..9267    -  CDS            lacZα (fragment): LacZα fragment of β-galactosidase; lacZ fragment
   9270..2       +  promoter       T7 promoter (across the origin): promoter for bacteriophage T7 RNA polymerase
