[The description below was written by a language model from this plasmid's Addgene catalogue record and pLannotate feature annotations shown in this document.]
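Description:
Zed_vector_tol2_-2.1prox1a_1:EGFP_XCA:DsRed2 is a zebrafish enhancer-reporter plasmid built on the ZED (zebrafish enhancer detection) vector, a Tol2 transposon-based backbone for transgenesis; the Tol2 arms implied by the name are not among the annotated features. The 9.3 kb plasmid is maintained in E. coli through a high-copy ColE1/pUC-type origin with ampicillin resistance (AmpR under its own promoter). It also carries an f1 origin and cloning-vector remnants such as lac promoter/operator, lacZα and lacI fragments, and T7, T3 and SP6 phage promoters.

The test element is the zebrafish -2.1prox1a cis-regulatory sequence, introduced by Gateway cloning. attB1 and attB2 sites are annotated roughly 300 bp apart and bracket the recombined insert, and this region lies between two loxP sites, which would permit Cre-mediated removal of the enhancer. Adjacent to it, on the opposite strand, is an EGFP coding sequence terminated by an SV40 poly(A) signal. The promoter driving EGFP is not annotated and is not stated in the record. A second, independent cassette encodes DsRed2 with its own SV40 poly(A). According to the name and purpose field it is driven by the XCA element, which is also unannotated, and it serves as an internal transgenesis control expressed in skeletal and cardiac muscle. Two minimal FRT sites flank the stretch containing the DsRed2 cassette, allowing FLP-mediated excision.

The construct is used to assay -2.1prox1a enhancer activity in vivo, reporting EGFP in the lymphatic valve from 3 days post fertilisation. The depositor notes that it shows the high background typical of the ZED vector.
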