Addgene plasmid #218205: Zed_vector_tol2_-2.1prox1a_1:EGFP_XCA:DsRed2
Purpose: Zebrafish -2.1prox1a enhancer reporter in the lymphatic valve from 3 dpf. XCA:DsRed2 as a control in the skeletal and cardiac muscle. Shows the high background typical of the ZED vector
Depositing lab: Katarzyna Koltowska. Depositing organization: Uppsala University. Publication: Multiple cis-regulatory elements control prox1a expression in distinct lymphatic vascular beds. Panara V, Yu H, Peng D, Staxang K, Hodik M, Filipek-Gorniok B, Kazenwadel J, Skoczylas R, Mason E, Allalou A, Harvey NL, Haitina T, Hogan BM, Koltowska K. Development. 2024 May 1;151(9):dev202525. doi: 10.1242/dev.202525. Epub 2024 May 9. PubMed 38722096.
Backbone
  Vector backbone: ZED_vector
  Backbone manufacturer: Bessa et al, 2009 (PMID 19653328)
  Vector type: Zebrafish expression
Growth in bacteria
  Bacterial resistance: Ampicillin, 100 μg/mL
  Growth temperature: 37°C
  Growth strain: ccdB Survival
  Copy number: Unknown
Gene/Insert
  Gene/Insert name: -2.1prox1a
  Species: D. rerio (zebrafish)
  Cloning method: Gateway Cloning
Terms and licenses: Academic/Nonprofit Terms; Industry Terms: Not Available to Industry
Depositor comments: Please visit https://doi.org/10.1101/2023.08.21.550483 for bioRxiv preprint.
How to cite: Zed_vector_tol2_-2.1prox1a_1:EGFP_XCA:DsRed2 was a gift from Katarzyna Koltowska (Addgene plasmid # 218205 ; http://n2t.net/addgene:218205 ; RRID:Addgene_218205)
